>Addgene plasmid #158771 | pF(UG) hSyn Syt1-A'Q-4xGS-NS34a-FLAG (codopt) | addgene full sequence | sequence record 313157 | Addgene NGS Result
AGTGCAAGTGGTTTTAGGACCAGGATGAGGCGGGGTGGGGGTGCCTACCTGACGACCGACCCCGACCCAC
TGGACAAGCACCCAACCCCCATTCCCCAAATTGCGCATCCCCTATCAGAGAGGGGGAGGGGAAACAGGAT
GCGGCGAGGCGCGTGCGCACTGCCAGCTTCAGCACCGCGGACAGTGCCTTCGCCCCCGCCTGGCGGCGCG
CGCCACCGCCGCCTCAGCACTGAAGGCGCGCTGACGTCACTCGCCGGTCCCCCGTAAACTCCCCTTCCCG
GCCACCTTGGTCGCGTCCGCGCCGCCGCCGGCCCAGCCGGACCGCACCACGCGAGGCGCGAGATAGGGGG
GCACGGGCGCGACCATCTGCGCTGCGGCGCCGGCGACTCAGCGCTGCCTCAGTCTGCGGTGGGCAGCGGA
GGAGTCGTGTCGTGCCTGAGAGCGCAGGTACGGCTAGCGGATCCGGTACCGCGGGCCCGCCACCATGGTG
AGTGCCAGTCATCCTGAGGCCCTGGCCGCCCCTGTCACCACTGTTGCGACCCTTGTCCCACACAATGCCA
CTGAGCCAGCCAGTCCTGGGGAAGGGAAGGAAGATGCCTTTTCCAAGCTGAAGCAGAAGTTTATGAATGA
GCTGCATAAAATTCCATTGCCACCGTGGGCCTTAATAGCCATAGCCATAGTTGCGGTCCTTTTAGTCGTA
ACCTGCTGCTTTTGTGTCTGTAAGAAATGTTTGTTCAAAAAGAAAAACAAGAAGAAGGGGAAGGAAAAGG
GAGGAAAGAACGCCGCTGACGTGGTTTGCTGTCAGATGAGTTATATTAACATGAAAGACGTGAAAGACTT
AGGGAAGACCATGAAGGATCAGGCCCTTAAGGATGACGATGCTGAAACCGGACTGACTGATGGAGAAGAA
AAGGAAGAGCCCAAGGAAGAGGAGAAACTGGGAAAGCTCCAATATTCACTGGACTATGACTTCCAGAATA
ACCAGCTGTTGGTGGGAATCATCCAGGCTGCTGAACTGCCCGCCCTGGACATGGGGGGTACATCCGATCC
ATACGTCAAAGTCTTCCTGCTGCCTGACAAAAAGAAGAAATTTGAGACTAAAGTCCACCGGAAAACCCTC
AATCCAGTCTTCAATGAACAATTTACTTTCAAGGTACCCTACTCGGAATTAGGTGGCAAAACCCTGGTGA
TGGCTGTGTATGACTTTGATCGCTTCTCCAAGCACGACATCATCGGAGAGTTCAAAGTTCCTATGAACAC
CGTGGATTTTGGCCATGTGACCGAGGAGTGGCGCGATCTCCAGAGCGCTGAGAAAGAAGAGCAAGAGAAA
CTGGGTGACATCTGCTTCTCCCTCCGCTACGTCCCTACTGCCGGCAAACTGACTGTTGTCATTCTGGAAG
CCAAGAACCTGAAGAAGATGGATGTGGGTGGCTTATCTGATCCCTACGTGAAGATTCACCTGATGCAGAA
CGGTAAGAGGCTGAAGAAGAAAAAGACGACGATTAAGAAGAACACACTCAACCCCTACTACAACGAGTCC
TTCAGCTTTGAAGTTCCGTTCGAGCAAATCCAGAAAGTGCAAGTGGTGGTAACTGTTTTGGACTATGACA
AGATTGGCAAGAACGACGCCATCGGCAAAGTCTTCGTTGGTTACAACAGCACTGGGGCGGAGCTGCGACA
CTGGTCAGACATGCTGGCCAACCCCCGGCGACCCATCGCACAGTGGCACACTCTGCAGGTAGAGGAGGAG
GTCGATGCCATGCTGGCTGTCAAGAAGGGTTCAGGGTCTAGTGGCAGCTCTGGATCCTCGGGGTCAGCAG
GCAGTGCTGCCGGTTCCGGAAGCGGGTCCAGTGGTAGCTCAGGCTCTTCCGGAAGCGGATCCGGAAGTTC
GGGGTCCAGCGGTTCTAGTGGTTCAGCCGGAAGCGCCGCTGGAAGTGGGTCAGGATCATCTGGCAGATCG
GGGAGTAGCGGTTCCTCAGGCTGCGTGGTGATCGTGGGCAGGATCGTGCTGAGCGGAAGCGGCACCAGCG
CCCCCATCACCGCCTACGCCCAGCAGACCAGGGGCCTGCTGGGCTGCATCATCACCAGCCTGACCGGCAG
AGACAAGAACCAGGTGGAGGGCGAGGTGCAGATCGTGAGCACCGCCACCCAGACCTTCCTGGCCACCTGC
ATCAACGGAGTGTGTTGGACCGTGTACCACGGCGCCGGCACCAGAACCATCGCCAGCCCCAAGGGCCCCG
TGATCCAGATGTACACAAACGTGGACCAGGACCTGGTGGGCTGGCCCGCCCCCCAGGGCAGCAGGAGCCT
GACCCCCTGCACATGCGGCAGCAGCGACCTGTACCTGGTTACCAGGCACGCCGACGTGATCCCCGTGAGG
AGGAGGGGCGACAGCAGGGGCAGCCTGCTGAGCCCCAGGCCCATCAGCTACTTGAAGGGATCTAGCGGAG
GCCCCCTGCTGTGCCCCGCCGGCCACGCCGTGGGCCTGTTCAGGGCCGCCGTGTGCACCAGGGGCGTGGC
CAAGGCCGTGGACTTCATCCCCGTGGAGAACCTGGAGACCACCATGAGGAGCCCCGTGTTTACCGACAAC
TCCTCTCCACCAGCAGGATCCAGTGACTACAAGGATGACGACGATAAATAAGGCCGCACTCCTCAGCTAG
AATTCGATATCAAGCTTATCGATAATCAACCTCTGGATTACAAAATTTGTGAAAGATTGACTGGTATTCT
TAACTATGTTGCTCCTTTTACGCTATGTGGATACGCTGCTTTAATGCCTTTGTATCATGCTATTGCTTCC
CGTATGGCTTTCATTTTCTCCTCCTTGTATAAATCCTGGTTGCTGTCTCTTTATGAGGAGTTGTGGCCCG
TTGTCAGGCAACGTGGCGTGGTGTGCACTGTGTTTGCTGACGCAACCCCCACTGGTTGGGGCATTGCCAC
CACCTGTCAGCTCCTTTCCGGGACTTTCGCTTTCCCCCTCCCTATTGCCACGGCGGAACTCATCGCCGCC
TGCCTTGCCCGCTGCTGGACAGGGGCTCGGCTGTTGGGCACTGACAATTCCGTGGTGTTGTCGGGGAAAT
CATCGTCCTTTCCTTGGCTGCTCGCCTGTGTTGCCACCTGGATTCTGCGCGGGACGTCCTTCTGCTACGT
CCCTTCGGCCCTCAATCCAGCGGACCTTCCTTCCCGCGGCCTGCTGCCGGCTCTGCGGCCTCTTCCGCGT
CTTCGCCTTCGCCCTCAGACGAGTCGGATCTCCCTTTGGGCCGCCTCCCCGCATCGATACCGTCGACCTC
GAGACCTAGAAAAACATGGAGCAATCACAAGTAGCAATACAGCAGCTACCAATGCTGATTGTGCCTGGCT
AGAAGCACAAGAGGAGGAGGAGGTGGGTTTTCCAGTCACACCTCAGGTACCTTTAAGACCAATGACTTAC
AAGGCAGCTGTAGATCTTAGCCACTTTTTAAAAGAAAAGGGGGGACTGGAAGGGCTAATTCACTCCCAAC
GAAGACAAGATATCCTTGATCTGTGGATCTACCACACACAAGGCTACTTCCCTGATTGGCAGAACTACAC
ACCAGGGCCAGGGATCAGATATCCACTGACCTTTGGATGGTGCTACAAGCTAGTACCAGTTGAGCAAGAG
AAGGTAGAAGAAGCCAATGAAGGAGAGAACACCCGCTTGTTACACCCTGTGAGCCTGCATGGGATGGATG
ACCCGGAGAGAGAAGTATTAGAGTGGAGGTTTGACAGCCGCCTAGCATTTCATCACATGGCCCGAGAGCT
GCATCCGGACTGTACTGGGTCTCTCTGGTTAGACCAGATCTGAGCCTGGGAGCTCTCTGGCTAACTAGGG
AACCCACTGCTTAAGCCTCAATAAAGCTTGCCTTGAGTGCTTCAAGTAGTGTGTGCCCGTCTGTTGTGTG
ACTCTGGTAACTAGAGATCCCTCAGACCCTTTTAGTCAGTGTGGAAAATCTCTAGCAGGGCCCGTTTAAA
CCCGCTGATCAGCCTCGACTGTGCCTTCTAGTTGCCAGCCATCTGTTGTTTGCCCCTCCCCCGTGCCTTC
CTTGACCCTGGAAGGTGCCACTCCCACTGTCCTTTCCTAATAAAATGAGGAAATTGCATCGCATTGTCTG
AGTAGGTGTCATTCTATTCTGGGGGGTGGGGTGGGGCAGGACAGCAAGGGGGAGGATTGGGAAGACAATA
GCAGGCATGCTGGGGATGCGGTGGGCTCTATGGCTTCTGAGGCGGAAAGAACCAGCTGGGGCTCTAGGGG
GTATCCCC
[124 nt withheld, positions 4279-4402]
C
[91 nt withheld, positions 4404-4494]
A
[49 nt withheld, positions 4496-4544]
CCTTTGACGTTGGAGTCCACGTTCTTT
[37 nt withheld, positions 4572-4608]
ACCCTATCTCGGTCTATTCTTTTGATTTATAAGGGATTTTGCCGATTTCGGCCTATTGGTTAAAAAATGA
GCTGATTTAACAAAAATTTAACGCGAATTAATTCTGTGGAATGTGTGTCAGTTAGGGTGTGGAAAGTCCC
CAGGCTCCCCAGCAGGCAGAAGTATGCAAAGCATGCATCTCAATTAGTCAGCAACCAGGTGTGGAAAGTC
CCCAGGCTCCCCAGCAGGCAGAAGTATGCAAAGCATGCATCTCAATTAGTCAGCAACCATAGTCCCGCCC
CTAACTCCGCCCATCCCGCCCCTAACTCCGCCCAGTTCCGCCCATTCTCCGCCCCATGGCTGACTAATTT
TTTTTATTTATGCAGAGGCCGAGGCCGCCTCTGCCTCTGAGCTATTCCAGAAGTAGTGAGGAGGCTTTTT
TGGAGGCCTAGGCTTTTGCAAAAAGCTCCCGGGAGCTTGTATATCCATTTTCGGATCTGATCAGCACGTG
TTGACAATTAATCATCGGCATAGTATATCGGCATAGTATAATACGACAAGGTGAGGAACTAAACCATGGC
CAAGTTGACCAGTGCCGTTCCGGTGCTCACCGCGCGCGACGTCGCCGGAGCGGTCGAGTTCTGGACCGAC
CGGCTCGGGTTCTCCCGGGACTTCGTGGAGGACGACTTCGCCGGTGTGGTCCGGGACGACGTGACCCTGT
TCATCAGCGCGGTCCAGGACCAGGTGGTGCCGGACAACACCCTGGCCTGGGTGTGGGTGCGCGGCCTGGA
CGAGCTGTACGCCGAGTGGTCGGAGGTCGTGTCCACGAACTTCCGGGACGCCTCCGGGCCGGCCATGACC
GAGATCGGCGAGCAGCCGTGGGGGCGGGAGTTCGCCCTGCGCGACCCGGCCGGCAACTGCGTGCACTTCG
TGGCCGAGGAGCAGGACTGACACGTGCTACGAGATTTCGATTCCACCGCCGCCTTCTATGAAAGGTTGGG
CTTCGGAATCGTTTTCCGGGACGCCGGCTGGATGATCCTCCAGCGCGGGGATCTCATGCTGGAGTTCTTC
GCCCACCCCAACTTGTTTATTGCAGCTTATAATGGTTACAAATAAAGCAATAGCATCACAAATTTCACAA
ATAAAGCATTTTTTTCACTGCATTCTAGTTGTGGTTTGTCCAAACTCATCAATGTATCTTATCATGTCTG
TATACCGTCGACCTCTAGCTAGAGCTTGGCGTAATCATGGTCATAGCTGTTTCCTGTGTGAAATTGTTAT
CCGCTCACAATTCCACACAACATACGAGCCGGAAGCATAAAGTGTAAAGCCTGGGGTGCCTAATGAGTGA
GCTAACTCACATTAATTGCGTTGCGCTCACTGCCCGCTTTCCAGTCGGGAAACCTGTCGTGCCAGCTGCA
TTAATGAATCGGCCAACGCGCGGGGAGAGGCGGTTTGCGTATTGGGCGCTCTTCCGCTTCCTCGCTCACT
GACTCGCTGCGCTCGGTCGTTCGGCTGCGGCGAGCGGTATCAGCTCACTCAAAGGCGGTAATACGGTTAT
CCACAGAATCAGGGGATAACGCAGGAAAGAACATGTGAGCAAAAGGCCAGCAAAAGGCCAGGAACCGTAA
AAAGGCCGCGTTGCTGGCGTTTTTCCATAGGCTCCGCCCCCCTGACGAGCATCACAAAAATCGACGCTCA
AGTCAGAGGTGGCGAAACCCGACAGGACTATAAAGATACCAGGCGTTTCCCCCTGGAAGCTCCCTCGTGC
GCTCTCCTGTTCCGACCCTGCCGCTTACCGGATACCTGTCCGCCTTTCTCCCTTCGGGAAGCGTGGCGCT
TTCTCATAGCTCACGCTGTAGGTATCTCAGTTCGGTGTAGGTCGTTCGCTCCAAGCTGGGCTGTGTGCAC
GAACCCCCCGTTCAGCCCGACCGCTGCGCCTTATCCGGTAACTATCGTCTTGAGTCCAACCCGGTAAGAC
ACGACTTATCGCCACTGGCAGCAGCCACTGGTAACAGGATTAGCAGAGCGAGGTATGTAGGCGGTGCTAC
AGAGTTCTTGAAGTGGTGGCCTAACTACGGCTACACTAGAAGAACAGTATTTGGTATCTGCGCTCTGCTG
AAGCCAGTTACCTTCGGAAAAAGAGTTGGTAGCTCTTGATCCGGCAAACAAACCACCGCTGGTAGCGGTG
GTTTTTTTGTTTGCAAGCAGCAGATTACGCGCAGAAAAAAAGGATCTCAAGAAGATCCTTTGATCTTTTC
TACGGGGTCTGACGCTCAGTGGAACGAAAACTCACGTTAAGGGATTTTGGTCATGAGATTATCAAAAAGG
ATCTTCACCTAGATCCTTTTAAATTAAAAATGAAGTTTTAAATCAATCTAAAGTATATATGAGTAAACTT
GGTCTGACAGTTACCAATGCTTAATCAGTGAGGCACCTATCTCAGCGATCTGTCTATTTCGTTCATCCAT
AGTTGCCTGACTCCCCGTCGTGTAGATAACTACGATACGGGAGGGCTTACCATCTGGCCCCAGTGCTGCA
ATGATACCGCGAGACCCACGCTCACCGGCTCCAGATTTATCAGCAATAAACCAGCCAGCCGGAAGGGCCG
AGCGCAGAAGTGGTCCTGCAACTTTATCCGCCTCCATCCAGTCTATTAATTGTTGCCGGGAAGCTAGAGT
AAGTAGTTCGCCAGTTAATAGTTTGCGCAACGTTGTTGCCATTGCTACAGGCATCGTGGTGTCACGCTCG
TCGTTTGGTATGGCTTCATTCAGCTCCGGTTCCCAACGATCAAGGCGAGTTACATGATCCCCCATGTTGT
GCAAAAAAGCGGTTAGCTCCTTCGGTCCTCCGATCGTTGTCAGAAGTAAGTTGGCCGCAGTGTTATCACT
CATGGTTATGGCAGCACTGCATAATTCTCTTACTGTCATGCCATCCGTAAGATGCTTTTCTGTGACTGGT
GAGTACTCAACCAAGTCATTCTGAGAATAGTGTATGCGGCGACCGAGTTGCTCTTGCCCGGCGTCAATAC
GGGATAATACCGCGCCACATAGCAGAACTTTAAAAGTGCTCATCATTGGAAAACGTTCTTCGGGGCGAAA
ACTCTCAAGGATCTTACCGCTGTTGAGATCCAGTTCGATGTAACCCACTCGTGCACCCAACTGATCTTCA
GCATCTTTTACTTTCACCAGCGTTTCTGGGTGAGCAAAAACAGGAAGGCAAAATGCCGCAAAAAAGGGAA
TAAGGGCGACACGGAAATGTTGAATACTCATACTCTTCCTTTTTCAATATTATTGAAGCATTTATCAGGG
TTATTGTCTCATGAGCGGATACATATTTGAATGTATTTAGAAAAATAAACAAATAGGGGTTCCGCGCACA
TTTCCCCGAAAAGTGCCACCTGACGTCGACGGATCGGGAGATCTCCCGATCCCCTATGGTGCACTCTCAG
TACAATCTGCTCTGATGCCGCATAGTTAAGCCAGTATCTGCTCCCTGCTTGTGTGTTGGAGGTCGCTGAG
TAGTGCGCGAGCAAAATTTAAGCTACAACAAGGCAAGGCTTGACCGACAATTGCATGAAGAATCTGCTTA
GGGTTAGGCGTTTTGCGCTGCTTCGCGATGTACGGGCCAGATATACGCGTTGACATTGATTATTGACTAG
TTATTAATAGTAATCAATTACGGGGTCATTAGTTCATAGCCCATATATGGAGTTCCGCGTTACATAACTT
ACGGTAAATGGCCCGCCTGGCTGACCGCCCAACGACCCCCGCCCATTGACGTCAATAATGACGTATGTTC
CCATAGTAACGCCAATAGGGACTTTCCATTGACGTCAATGGGTGGAGTATTTACGGTAAACTGCCCACTT
GGCAGTACATCAAGTGTATCATATGCCAAGTACGCCCCCTATTGACGTCAATGACGGTAAATGGCCCGCC
TGGCATTATGCCCAGTACATGACCTTATGGGACTTTCCTACTTGGCAGTACATCTACGTATTAGTCATCG
CTATTACCATGGTGATGCGGTTTTGGCAGTACATCAATGGGCGTGGATAGCGGTTTGACTCACGGGGATT
TCCAAGTCTCCACCCCATTGACGTCAATGGGAGTTTGTTTTGGCACCAAAATCAACGGGACTTTCCAAAA
TGTCGTAACAACTCCGCCCCATTGACGCAAATGGGCGGTAGGCGTGTACGGTGGGAGGTCTATATAAGCA
GCGCGTTTTGCCTGTACTGGGTCTCTCTGGTTAGACCAGATCTGAGCCTGGGAGCTCTCTGGCTAACTAG
GGAACCCACTGCTTAAGCCTCAATAAAGCTTGCCTTGAGTGCTTCAAGTAGTGTGTGCCCGTCTGTTGTG
TGACTCTGGTAACTAGAGATCCCTCAGACCCTTTTAGTCAGTGTGGAAAATCTCTAGCAGTGGCGCCCGA
ACAGGGACTTGAAAGCGAAAGGGAAACCAGAGGAGCTCTCTCGACGCAGGACTCGGCTTGCTGAAGCGCG
CACGGCAAGAGGCGAGGGGCGGCGACTGGTGAGTACGCCAAAAATTTTGACTAGCGGAGGCTAGAAGGAG
AGAGATGGGTGCGAGAGCGTCAGTATTAAGCGGGGGAGAATTAGATCGCGATGGGAAAAAATTCGGTTAA
GGCCAGGGGGAAAGAAAAAATATAAATTAAAACATATAGTATGGGCAAGCAGGGAGCTAGAACGATTCGC
AGTTAATCCTGGCCTGTTAGAAACATCAGAAGGCTGTAGACAAATACTGGGACAGCTACAACCATCCCTT
CAGACAGGATCAGAAGAACTTAGATCATTATATAATACAGTAGCAACCCTCTATTGTGTGCATCAAAGGA
TAGAGATAAAAGACACCAAGGAAGCTTTAGACAAGATAGAGGAAGAGCAAAACAAAAGTAAGACCACCGC
ACAGCAAGCGGCCGCTGATCTTCAGACCTGGAGGAGGAGATATGAGGGACAATTGGAGAAGTGAATTATA
TAAATATAAAGTAGTAAAAATTGAACCATTAGGAGTAGCACCCACCAAGGCAAAGAGAAGAGTGGTGCAG
AGAGAAAAAAGAGCAGTGGGAATAGGAGCTTTGTTCCTTGGGTTCTTGGGAGCAGCAGGAAGCACTATGG
GCGCAGCGTCAATGACGCTGACGGTACAGGCCAGACAATTATTGTCTGGTATAGTGCAGCAGCAGAACAA
TTTGCTGAGGGCTATTGAGGCGCAACAGCATCTGTTGCAACTCACAGTCTGGGGCATCAAGCAGCTCCAG
GCAAGAATCCTGGCTGTGGAAAGATACCTAAAGGATCAACAGCTCCTGGGGATTTGGGGTTGCTCTGGAA
AACTCATTTGCACCACTGCTGTGCCTTGGAATGCTAGTTGGAGTAATAAATCTCTGGAACAGATTTGGAA
TCACACGACCTGGATGGAGTGGGACAGAGAAATTAACAATTACACAAGCTTAATACACTCCTTAATTGAA
GAATCGCAAAACCAGCAAGAAAAGAATGAACAAGAATTATTGGAATTAGATAAATGGGCAAGTTTGTGGA
ATTGGTTTAACATAACAAATTGGCTGTGGTATATAAAATTATTCATAATGATAGTAGGAGGCTTGGTAGG
TTTAAGAATAGTTTTTGCTGTACTTTCTATAGTGAATAGAGTTAGGCAGGGATATTCACCATTATCGTTT
CAGACCCACCTCCCAACCCCGAGGGGACCCGACAGGCCCGAAGGAATAGAAGAAGAAGGTGGAGAGAGAG
ACAGAGACAGATCCATTCGATTAGTGAACGGATCGGCACTGCGTGCGCCAATTCTGCAGACAAATGGCAG
TATTCATCCACAATTTTAAAAGAAAAGGGGGGATTGGGGGGTACAGTGCAGGGGAAAGAATAGTAGACAT
AATAGCAACAGACATACAAACTAAAGAATTACAAAAACAAATTACAAAAATTCAAAATTTTCGGGTTTAT
TACAGGGACAGCAGAGATCCAGTTTGGTTAATTAA
Features (pLannotate 1.2.2; 32 found; start..end, strand, type, name):
      1..447     +  promoter       hSyn promoter: human synapsin I promoter; confers neuron-specific expression (Kügler et al., 2003)
    485..1777    +  CDS            Syt1: SYT1_RAT - Experimental evidence at protein level: Swiss-Prot protein existence level 1. (Microbial infection) Receptor for C.botulinum neurotoxin type G (BoNT/G, botG); unlike the case with BoNT/B, interaction is not improved in the presence of gangliosides (PubMed:15123599, PubMed:20219474). BoNT/G toxin binds to the vesicular domain of Syt1 (residues 32-53) (PubMed:15123599, PubMed:20219474). From Rattus norvegicus (Rat).
   2030..2605    +  CDS            POLG_HCV77 (fragment): Experimental evidence at protein level: Swiss-Prot protein existence level 1. [RNA-directed RNA polymerase]: RNA-dependent RNA polymerase that performs primer-template recognition and RNA synthesis during viral replication. From Hepatitis C virus genotype 1a (isolate H77) (HCV).
   2618..2637    +  CDS            3xFLAG (fragment): three tandem FLAG® epitope tags
   2660..2684    +  misc_feature   MCS (fragment): pBluescript multiple cloning site
   2684..3272    +  misc_feature   WPRE: woodchuck hepatitis virus posttranscriptional regulatory element
   3209..3790    +  CDS            nef (fragment): NEF_HV1H2 - Experimental evidence at protein level: Swiss-Prot protein existence level 1. Extracellular Nef protein targets CD4(+) T-lymphocytes for apoptosis by interacting with CXCR4 surface receptors. From Human immunodeficiency virus type 1 group M subtype B (isolate HXB2) (HIV-1).
   3797..3977    +  LTR            5' LTR (truncated): truncated 5' long terminal repeat (LTR) from HIV-1
   4009..4233    +  polyA_signal   bGH poly(A) signal: bovine growth hormone polyadenylation signal
   4237..4258    +  promoter       SV40 promoter (fragment): SV40 enhancer and early promoter
   4279..4707    +  rep_origin     f1 ori (sequence partly withheld): f1 bacteriophage origin of replication; arrow indicates direction of (+) strand synthesis
   4721..5050    +  promoter       SV40 promoter: SV40 enhancer and early promoter
   5098..5145    +  promoter       EM7 promoter: synthetic bacterial promoter&nbsp
   5164..5538    +  CDS            BleoR: antibiotic-binding protein; Sh ble from Streptoalloteichus hindustanus; confers resistance to bleomycin, phleomycin, and Zeocin™
   5548..5673    +  CDS            ble (fragment): BLE_KLEPN - Experimental evidence at protein level: Swiss-Prot protein existence level 1. Binding protein with a strong affinity to the bleomycin family of antibiotics. Binds to CL990; an antimitotic-antibiotic compound. From Klebsiella pneumoniae.
   5668..5789    +  polyA_signal   SV40 poly(A) signal: SV40 polyadenylation signal
   5862..5878    -  protein_bind   lac operator: The lac repressor binds to the lac operator to inhibit transcription in E. coli. This inhibition can be relieved by adding lactose or isopropyl-β-D-thiogalactopyranoside (IPTG). lac repressor encoded by lacI
   5886..5916    -  promoter       lac promoter: promoter for the E. coli lac operon
   5931..5952    -  protein_bind   CAP binding site: CAP binding activates transcription in the presence of cAMP. E. coli catabolite activator protein
   5965..6057    -  CDS            lacI (fragment): lac repressor; lacI; The lac repressor binds to the lac operator to inhibit transcription in E. coli. This inhibition can be relieved by adding lactose or isopropyl-β-D-thiogalactopyranoside (IPTG).
   6240..6828    -  rep_origin     ori: high-copy-number ColE1/pMB1/pBR322/pUC origin of replication
   6999..7859    -  CDS            AmpR: β-lactamase; bla; confers resistance to ampicillin, carbenicillin, and related antibiotics
   7860..7964    -  promoter       AmpR promoter: bla
   8023..8075    -  misc_feature   bom (fragment): basis of mobility region from pBR322
   8230..8609    +  enhancer       CMV enhancer: human cytomegalovirus immediate early enhancer
   8610..8809    +  promoter       CMV promoter: human cytomegalovirus (CMV) immediate early promoter
   8827..9007    +  LTR            5' LTR (truncated): truncated 5' long terminal repeat (LTR) from HIV-1
   9054..9179    +  misc_feature   HIV-1 Ψ: packaging signal of human immunodeficiency virus type 1
   9163..9526    +  CDS            HIV-1 gag (fragment): gag protein from human immunodeficiency virus 1; gag
   9672..9905    +  misc_feature   RRE: The Rev response element (RRE) of HIV-1 allows for Rev-dependent mRNA export from the nucleus to the cytoplasm.
  10282..10382   +  CDS            Rev (fragment): human immunodeficiency virus 1 (HIV-1) Rev protein; rev; enhances nuclear export of unspliced and incompletely spliced viral mRNAs
  10432..10549   +  misc_feature   cPPT/CTS: central polypurine tract and central termination sequence of HIV-1
