[The description below was written by a language model from this plasmid's Addgene catalogue record and pLannotate feature annotations shown in this document.]
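Description:
pF(UG) hSyn Syt1-A'Q-4xGS-NS34a-FLAG (codopt) is a 10.6 kb lentiviral transfer plasmid built on the FUGW backbone, in which the original promoter and reporter have been replaced by a neuron-specific expression cassette. It is propagated in E. coli from a high-copy ColE1/pUC-type origin with ampicillin selection. The backbone also carries an f1 origin and an SV40/EM7-driven bleomycin/Zeocin resistance cassette lying outside the viral genome. The viral portion has a CMV enhancer/promoter fused to a truncated HIV-1 5' LTR, which drives genomic RNA production in packaging cells. This is followed by the Ψ packaging signal with a gag fragment, the RRE for Rev-dependent export, and the cPPT/CTS. A WPRE, which enhances transcript expression, and a truncated 3' LTR follow the payload.

The payload is driven by the human synapsin I promoter and encodes a codon-optimised synaptotagmin 1. The catalogue lists it as mouse, while the automated annotation matches it to the closely related rat protein. It is fused through flexible glycine-serine linkers to a hepatitis C virus NS3/4A protease domain and a C-terminal FLAG epitope; the annotation detects only a fragment matching the 3xFLAG sequence. An engineered NS3/4A recognition site (the "A'Q" variant) is included, so the protease can cut the fusion in cis, giving what the record calls a self-cleaving C2 domain. The record does not give the exact position of the cleavage site. According to the associated publication title, the construct belongs to a "knockoff" strategy for acute disruption of this synaptic vesicle protein in mouse hippocampal neurons, delivered by lentiviral transduction.
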