Addgene plasmid #158771: pF(UG) hSyn Syt1-A'Q-4xGS-NS34a-FLAG (codopt)
Purpose: Expression of synaptotagmin 1 variant with self-cleaving C2 domain.
Depositing lab: Edwin Chapman. Depositing organization: University of Wisconsin, Madison. Publication: Acute disruption of the synaptic vesicle membrane protein synaptotagmin 1 using knockoff in mouse hippocampal neurons. Vevea JD, Chapman ER. Elife. 2020 Jun 9;9. pii: 56469. doi: 10.7554/eLife.56469. PubMed 32515733.
Backbone
  Vector backbone: FUGW (#14883)
  Vector type: Lentiviral
Growth in bacteria
  Bacterial resistance: Ampicillin, 100 μg/mL
  Growth temperature: 37°C
  Growth strain: NEB Stable
  Copy number: High Copy
Gene/Insert
  Gene/Insert name: Synaptotagmin 1 1-NS3/4a (alt name: SYT1)
  Species: M. musculus (mouse)
  Mutation: Flexible linkers, ADVVCC/QMSY cleavage site
  Entrez Gene: Syt1 (a.k.a. G630098F17Rik, SytI)
  Cloning method: Ligation Independent Cloning
Terms and licenses: Academic/Nonprofit Terms; Industry Terms: Not Available to Industry
Depositor comments: In-fusion cloning was used for constuction of this plasmid
How to cite: pF(UG) hSyn Syt1-A'Q-4xGS-NS34a-FLAG (codopt) was a gift from Edwin Chapman (Addgene plasmid # 158771 ; http://n2t.net/addgene:158771 ; RRID:Addgene_158771)
